Addgene plasmid #105772: pKK-mTagBFP-TEV
Purpose: (Empty Backbone) Expression of your protein of interest in fusion with blue fluorescent protein at the N-terminus (cleavable by TEV) (PMID: 18940671, 25378625). Useful for multi-channel live cell imaging.
Depositing lab: Andrzej Dziembowski. Depositing organization: Polish Academy of Sciences, Institute of Biochemistry and Biophysics. Publication: Versatile approach for functional analysis of human proteins and efficient stable cell line generation using FLP-mediated recombination system. Szczesny RJ, Kowalska K, Klosowska-Kosicka K, Chlebowski A, Owczarek EP, Warkocki Z, Kulinski TM, Adamska D, Affek K, Jedroszkowiak A, Kotrys AV, Tomecki R, Krawczyk PS, Borowski LS, Dziembowski A. PLoS One. 2018 Mar 28;13(3):e0194887. doi: 10.1371/journal.pone.0194887. eCollection 2018. PubMed 29590189.
Backbone
  Vector backbone: pcDNA5/FRT/TO
  Backbone manufacturer: Invitrogen
  Vector type: Mammalian Expression ; Flp-In competent
  Selectable markers: Hygromycin
  Tag / fusion protein: mTagBFP-TEV (N terminal on backbone)
Growth in bacteria
  Bacterial resistance: Ampicillin, 100 μg/mL
  Growth temperature: 37°C
  Growth strain: DH5alpha
  Copy number: High Copy
Gene/Insert
  Gene/Insert name: None
  Tag / fusion protein: mTagBFP-TEV (N terminal on backbone)
Terms and licenses: Academic/Nonprofit Terms; Industry Terms: Not Available to Industry
Depositor comments: This vector is a member of the pKK vector family. Its cloning site was optimized for the SLIC approach, however, a traditional restriction and ligation based approach is also possible (see Szczesny RJ et al. for detailed protocols; bioRxiv, doi: https://doi.org/10.1101/160101) This vector is a derivate of the pcDNA5/FRT/TO plasmid (Invitrogen) and is suitable for stable cell line generation using the Flp-In system. Transcription of the gene of interest is driven by a tetracycline responsive CMV promoter. A given coding sequence can be cloned into all pKK vectors using just three universal PCR primers and a ligation-independent DNA cloning method. mTagBFP coding sequence was cloned from Addgene ID: 62383.
How to cite: pKK-mTagBFP-TEV was a gift from Andrzej Dziembowski (Addgene plasmid # 105772 ; http://n2t.net/addgene:105772 ; RRID:Addgene_105772)
