[The description below was written by a language model from this plasmid's Addgene catalogue record and the feature table of its GenBank file.]
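Description:
pKK-mTagBFP-TEV is an empty mammalian expression backbone of 5,885 bp derived from pcDNA5/FRT/TO and belonging to the pKK vector family. It is designed to express a protein of interest fused at its N-terminus to the monomeric blue fluorescent protein mTagBFP. In E. coli it replicates from a high-copy ColE1/pUC-type origin and is selected through the beta-lactamase (ampicillin resistance) gene. No insert is present. The cloning site was optimised for ligation-independent SLIC cloning, so one coding sequence can be moved into any pKK family vector with a small shared primer set. Conventional restriction and ligation cloning is also possible.

The expression cassette uses the CMV immediate-early enhancer and promoter followed by two tet operator (tetO2) sites. Transcription is therefore repressed in cells that supply the Tet repressor and is induced by tetracycline. Downstream lies the mammalian codon-optimised TagBFP coding sequence and a TEV protease recognition site, which allows the fluorescent tag to be cleaved from the fusion partner. A second TEV site is annotated a short distance further on, in the cloning region, and the cassette ends with the bovine growth hormone polyadenylation signal.

An FRT site sits immediately upstream of a hygromycin resistance coding sequence with an SV40 poly(A) signal, and no promoter is annotated for this gene. This matches the Flp-In design, in which FLP-mediated recombination into a genomic FRT site in a suitable host line places the marker under a resident promoter. Hygromycin selection then recovers stable integrants at a defined locus. The vector is intended for generating stable, inducible cell lines and for multi-channel live-cell imaging of blue-tagged proteins.
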