LOCUS       Exported 5885 bp ds-DNA circular SYN 12-MAY-2021
DEFINITION  Expression of your protein of interest in fusion with blue
            fluorescent protein at the N-terminus (cleavable by TEV) (PMID:
            18940671, 25378625). Useful for multi-channel live cell imaging..
ACCESSION   .
VERSION     .
KEYWORDS    pKK-mTagBFP-TEV
SOURCE      synthetic DNA construct
  ORGANISM  synthetic DNA construct
REFERENCE   1 (bases 1 to 5885)
  AUTHORS   Szczesny RJ, Kowalska K, Klosowska-Kosicka K, Chlebowski A, Owczarek
            EP, Warkocki Z, Kulinski TM, Adamska D, Affek K, Jedroszkowiak A,
            Kotrys AV, Tomecki R, Krawczyk PS, Borowski LS, Dziembowski A
  TITLE     Versatile approach for functional analysis of human proteins and
            efficient stable cell line generation using FLP-mediated
            recombination system.
  JOURNAL   PLoS One. 2018 Mar 28;13(3):e0194887. doi:
            10.1371/journal.pone.0194887. eCollection 2018.
  PUBMED    29590189
REFERENCE   2 (bases 1 to 5885)
  AUTHORS   .
  TITLE     Direct Submission
  JOURNAL   Exported May 12, 2021 from SnapGene Server 1.1.58
            http://www.snapgene.com
FEATURES             Location/Qualifiers
     source          1..5885
                     /organism="synthetic DNA construct"
                     /mol_type="other DNA"
     primer_bind     complement(44..63)
                     /label=pRS-marker
                     /note="pRS vectors, use to sequence yeast selectable
                     marker"
     enhancer        235..614
                     /label=CMV enhancer
                     /note="human cytomegalovirus immediate early enhancer"
     promoter        615..818
                     /label=CMV promoter
                     /note="human cytomegalovirus (CMV) immediate early
                     promoter"
     primer_bind     769..789
                     /label=CMV-F
                     /note="Human CMV immediate early promoter, forward primer"
     protein_bind    820..838
                     /gene="tetO"
                     /label=tet operator
                     /bound_moiety="tetracycline repressor TetR"
                     /note="bacterial operator O2 for the tetR and tetA genes"
     protein_bind    841..859
                     /gene="tetO"
                     /label=tet operator
                     /bound_moiety="tetracycline repressor TetR"
                     /note="bacterial operator O2 for the tetR and tetA genes"
     primer_bind     869..893
                     /label=LNCX
                     /note="Human CMV promoter, forward primer"
     CDS             990..1688
                     /codon_start=1
                     /product="monomeric blue fluorescent protein"
                     /label=TagBFP
                     /note="mammalian codon-optimized"
                     /translation="MSELIKENMHMKLYMEGTVDNHHFKCTSEGEGKPYEGTQTMRIKV
                     VEGGPLPFAFDILATSFLYGSKTFINHTQGIPDFFKQSFPEGFTWERVTTYEDGGVLTA
                     TQDTSLQDGCLIYNVKIRGVNFTSNGPVMQKKTLGWEAFTETLYPADGGLEGRNDMALK
                     LVGGSHLIANIKTTYRSKKPAKNLKMPGVYYVDYRLERIKEANNETYVEQHEVAVARYC
                     DLPSKLGHKLN"
     CDS             1695..1715
                     /codon_start=1
                     /product="tobacco etch virus (TEV) protease recognition and
                     cleavage site"
                     /label=TEV site
                     /translation="ENLYFQG"
     CDS             1756..1776
                     /codon_start=1
                     /product="tobacco etch virus (TEV) protease recognition and
                     cleavage site"
                     /label=TEV site
                     /translation="ENLYFQG"
     primer_bind     complement(1837..1854)
                     /label=BGH-rev
                     /note="Bovine growth hormone terminator, reverse primer.
                     Also called BGH reverse"
     polyA_signal    1843..2067
                     /label=bGH poly(A) signal
                     /note="bovine growth hormone polyadenylation signal"
     primer_bind     complement(2200..2219)
                     /label=F1ori-R
                     /note="F1 origin, reverse primer"
     protein_bind    2351..2398
                     /label=FRT
                     /bound_moiety="FLP recombinase from the Saccharomyces
                     cerevisiae 2u plasmid"
                     /note="FLP-mediated recombination occurs in the 8-bp core
                     sequence TCTAGAAA (Turan and Bode, 2011)."
     CDS             2406..3428
                     /codon_start=1
                     /gene="aph(4)-Ia"
                     /product="aminoglycoside phosphotransferase from E. coli"
                     /label=HygR
                     /note="confers resistance to hygromycin"
                     /translation="KKPELTATSVEKFLIEKFDSVSDLMQLSEGEESRAFSFDVGGRGY
                     VLRVNSCADGFYKDRYVYRHFASAALPIPEVLDIGEFSESLTYCISRRAQGVTLQDLPE
                     TELPAVLQPVAEAMDAIAAADLSQTSGFGPFGPQGIGQYTTWRDFICAIADPHVYHWQT
                     VMDDTVSASVAQALDELMLWAEDCPEVRHLVHADFGSNNVLTDNGRITAVIDWSEAMFG
                     DSQYEVANIFFWRPWLACMEQQTRYFERRHPELAGSPRLRAYMLRIGLDQLYQSLVDGN
                     FDDAAWAQGRCDAIVRSGAGTVGRTQIARRSAAVWTDGCVEVLADSGNRRPSTRPRAKE
                     "
     polyA_signal    3558..3679
                     /label=SV40 poly(A) signal
                     /note="SV40 polyadenylation signal"
     primer_bind     complement(3595..3614)
                     /label=SV40pA-R
                     /note="SV40 polyA, reverse primer"
     primer_bind     3649..3668
                     /label=EBV-rev
                     /note="SV40 polyA terminator, reverse primer"
     primer_bind     complement(3728..3744)
                     /label=M13 rev
                     /note="common sequencing primer, one of multiple similar
                     variants"
     primer_bind     complement(3728..3744)
                     /label=M13 Reverse
                     /note="In lacZ gene. Also called M13-rev"
     primer_bind     complement(3741..3763)
                     /label=M13/pUC Reverse
                     /note="In lacZ gene"
     protein_bind    3752..3768
                     /label=lac operator
                     /bound_moiety="lac repressor encoded by lacI"
                     /note="The lac repressor binds to the lac operator to
                     inhibit transcription in E. coli. This inhibition can be
                     relieved by adding lactose or
                     isopropyl-beta-D-thiogalactopyranoside (IPTG)."
     promoter        complement(3776..3806)
                     /label=lac promoter
                     /note="promoter for the E. coli lac operon"
     protein_bind    3821..3842
                     /label=CAP binding site
                     /bound_moiety="E. coli catabolite activator protein"
                     /note="CAP binding activates transcription in the presence
                     of cAMP."
     primer_bind     complement(3959..3976)
                     /label=L4440
                     /note="L4440 vector, forward primer"
     rep_origin      complement(4130..4718)
                     /direction=LEFT
                     /label=ori
                     /note="high-copy-number ColE1/pMB1/pBR322/pUC origin of
                     replication"
     primer_bind     complement(4210..4229)
                     /label=pBR322ori-F
                     /note="pBR322 origin, forward primer"
     CDS             complement(4889..5749)
                     /codon_start=1
                     /gene="bla"
                     /product="beta-lactamase"
                     /label=AmpR
                     /note="confers resistance to ampicillin, carbenicillin, and
                     related antibiotics"
                     /translation="MSIQHFRVALIPFFAAFCLPVFAHPETLVKVKDAEDQLGARVGYI
                     ELDLNSGKILESFRPEERFPMMSTFKVLLCGAVLSRIDAGQEQLGRRIHYSQNDLVEYS
                     PVTEKHLTDGMTVRELCSAAITMSDNTAANLLLTTIGGPKELTAFLHNMGDHVTRLDRW
                     EPELNEAIPNDERDTTMPVAMATTLRKLLTGELLTLASRQQLIDWMEADKVAGPLLRSA
                     LPAGWFIADKSGAGERGSRGIIAALGPDGKPSRIVVIYTTGSQATMDERNRQIAEIGAS
                     LIKHW"
     primer_bind     5512..5531
                     /label=Amp-R
                     /note="Ampicillin resistance gene, reverse primer"
     promoter        complement(5750..5854)
                     /gene="bla"
                     /label=AmpR promoter
ORIGIN
        1 gacggatcgg gagatctccc gatcccctat ggtgcactct cagtacaatc tgctctgatg
       61 ccgcatagtt aagccagtat ctgctccctg cttgtgtgtt ggaggtcgct gagtagtgcg
      121 cgagcaaaat ttaagctaca acaaggcaag gcttgaccga caattgcatg aagaatctgc
      181 ttagggttag gcgttttgcg ctgcttcgcg atgtacgggc cagatatacg cgttgacatt
      241 gattattgac tagttattaa tagtaatcaa ttacggggtc attagttcat agcccatata
      301 tggagttccg cgttacataa cttacggtaa atggcccgcc tggctgaccg cccaacgacc
      361 cccgcccatt gacgtcaata atgacgtatg ttcccatagt aacgccaata gggactttcc
      421 attgacgtca atgggtggag tatttacggt aaactgccca cttggcagta catcaagtgt
      481 atcatatgcc aagtacgccc cctattgacg tcaatgacgg taaatggccc gcctggcatt
      541 atgcccagta catgacctta tgggactttc ctacttggca gtacatctac gtattagtca
      601 tcgctattac catggtgatg cggttttggc agtacatcaa tgggcgtgga tagcggtttg
      661 actcacgggg atttccaagt ctccacccca ttgacgtcaa tgggagtttg ttttggcacc
      721 aaaatcaacg ggactttcca aaatgtcgta acaactccgc cccattgacg caaatgggcg
      781 gtaggcgtgt acggtgggag gtctatataa gcagagctct ccctatcagt gatagagatc
      841 tccctatcag tgatagagat cgtcgacgag ctcgtttagt gaaccgtcag atcgcctgga
      901 gacgccatcc acgctgtttt gacctccata gaagacaccg ggaccgatcc agcctccgga
      961 ctctggcgtt taaacttaag cttggtacca tgagcgagct gattaaggag aacatgcaca
     1021 tgaagctgta catggagggc accgtggaca accatcactt caagtgcaca tccgagggcg
     1081 aaggcaagcc ctacgagggc acccagacca tgagaatcaa ggtggtcgag ggcggccctc
     1141 tccccttcgc cttcgacatc ctggctacta gcttcctcta cggcagcaag accttcatca
     1201 accacaccca gggcatcccc gacttcttca agcagtcctt ccctgagggc ttcacatggg
     1261 agagagtcac cacatacgaa gacgggggcg tgctgaccgc tacccaggac accagcctcc
     1321 aggacggctg cctcatctac aacgtcaaga tcagaggggt gaacttcaca tccaacggcc
     1381 ctgtgatgca gaagaaaaca ctcggctggg aggccttcac cgagacgctg taccccgctg
     1441 acggcggcct ggaaggcaga aacgacatgg ccctgaagct cgtgggcggg agccatctga
     1501 tcgcaaacat caagaccaca tatagatcca agaaacccgc taagaacctc aagatgcctg
     1561 gcgtctacta tgtggactac agactggaaa gaatcaagga ggccaacaac gagacctacg
     1621 tcgagcagca cgaggtggca gtggccagat actgcgacct ccctagcaaa ctggggcaca
     1681 agcttaatgg atccgaaaac ctgtacttcc aaggaaccgg tggtcacctg tacaatcgat
     1741 cctgcaggag ctagcgagaa tttgtatttt cagggtgata tccagcacag tggcggccgc
     1801 tcgagtctag agggcccgtt taaacccgct gatcagcctc gactgtgcct tctagttgcc
     1861 agccatctgt tgtttgcccc tcccccgtgc cttccttgac cctggaaggt gccactccca
     1921 ctgtcctttc ctaataaaat gaggaaattg catcgcattg tctgagtagg tgtcattcta
     1981 ttctgggggg tggggtgggg caggacagca agggggagga ttgggaagac aatagcaggc
     2041 atgctgggga tgcggtgggc tctatggctt ctgaggcgga aagaaccagc tggggctcta
     2101 gggggtatcc ccnnnnnnnn nnnnnnnnnn nnnnnnnnnn nnnnnnnnnn nnnnnnnnnn
     2161 nnnnnnnnnn nnnnnnnnnn nnnnnnnnnn nnnnnnnnnn nnnnnnnnnn nnnnnnnnnn
     2221 nnnnnnnnnn nnnnnncnnn nnnnnnnnnn nnnnnnnnnn nnnnnnnnnn nnnnnnnnnn
     2281 nnnnnnnnnn nnnnnnnnnn nnnnnnnnnn nnnnnnnnnn nnnnnnnnag ggtgatggtt
     2341 cacgtaccta gaagttccta ttccgaagtt cctattctct agaaagtata ggaacttcct
     2401 tggccaaaaa gcctgaactc accgcgacgt ctgtcgagaa gtttctgatc gaaaagttcg
     2461 acagcgtctc cgacctgatg cagctctcgg agggcgaaga atctcgtgct ttcagcttcg
     2521 atgtaggagg gcgtggatat gtcctgcggg taaatagctg cgccgatggt ttctacaaag
     2581 atcgttatgt ttatcggcac tttgcatcgg ccgcgctccc gattccggaa gtgcttgaca
     2641 ttggggaatt cagcgagagc ctgacctatt gcatctcccg ccgtgcacag ggtgtcacgt
     2701 tgcaagacct gcctgaaacc gaactgcccg ctgttctgca gccggtcgcg gaggccatgg
     2761 atgcgatcgc tgcggccgat cttagccaga cgagcgggtt cggcccattc ggaccgcaag
     2821 gaatcggtca atacactaca tggcgtgatt tcatatgcgc gattgctgat ccccatgtgt
     2881 atcactggca aactgtgatg gacgacaccg tcagtgcgtc cgtcgcgcag gctctcgatg
     2941 agctgatgct ttgggccgag gactgccccg aagtccggca cctcgtgcac gcggatttcg
     3001 gctccaacaa tgtcctgacg gacaatggcc gcataacagc ggtcattgac tggagcgagg
     3061 cgatgttcgg ggattcccaa tacgaggtcg ccaacatctt cttctggagg ccgtggttgg
     3121 cttgtatgga gcagcagacg cgctacttcg agcggaggca tccggagctt gcaggatcgc
     3181 cgcggctccg ggcgtatatg ctccgcattg gtcttgacca actctatcag agcttggttg
     3241 acggcaattt cgatgatgca gcttgggcgc agggtcgatg cgacgcaatc gtccgatccg
     3301 gagccgggac tgtcgggcgt acacaaatcg cccgcagaag cgcggccgtc tggaccgatg
     3361 gctgtgtaga agtactcgcc gatagtggaa accgacgccc cagcactcgt ccgagggcaa
     3421 aggaatagca cgtactacga gatttcgatt ccaccgccgc cttctatgaa aggttgggct
     3481 tcggaatcgt tttccgggac gccggctgga tgatcctcca gcgcggggat ctcatgctgg
     3541 agttcttcgc ccaccccaac ttgtttattg cagcttataa tggttacaaa taaagcaata
     3601 gcatcacaaa tttcacaaat aaagcatttt tttcactgca ttctagttgt ggtttgtcca
     3661 aactcatcaa tgtatcttat catgtctgta taccgtcgac ctctagctag agcttggcgt
     3721 aatcatggtc atagctgttt cctgtgtgaa attgttatcc gctcacaatt ccacacaaca
     3781 tacgagccgg aagcataaag tgtaaagcct ggggtgccta atgagtgagc taactcacat
     3841 taattgcgtt gcgctcactg cccgctttcc agtcgggaaa cctgtcgtgc cagctgcatt
     3901 aatgaatcgg ccaacgcgcg gggagaggcg gtttgcgtat tgggcgctct tccgcttcct
     3961 cgctcactga ctcgctgcgc tcggtcgttc ggctgcggcg agcggtatca gctcactcaa
     4021 aggcggtaat acggttatcc acagaatcag gggataacgc aggaaagaac atgtgagcaa
     4081 aaggccagca aaaggccagg aaccgtaaaa aggccgcgtt gctggcgttt ttccataggc
     4141 tccgcccccc tgacgagcat cacaaaaatc gacgctcaag tcagaggtgg cgaaacccga
     4201 caggactata aagataccag gcgtttcccc ctggaagctc cctcgtgcgc tctcctgttc
     4261 cgaccctgcc gcttaccgga tacctgtccg cctttctccc ttcgggaagc gtggcgcttt
     4321 ctcatagctc acgctgtagg tatctcagtt cggtgtaggt cgttcgctcc aagctgggct
     4381 gtgtgcacga accccccgtt cagcccgacc gctgcgcctt atccggtaac tatcgtcttg
     4441 agtccaaccc ggtaagacac gacttatcgc cactggcagc agccactggt aacaggatta
     4501 gcagagcgag gtatgtaggc ggtgctacag agttcttgaa gtggtggcct aactacggct
     4561 acactagaag aacagtattt ggtatctgcg ctctgctgaa gccagttacc ttcggaaaaa
     4621 gagttggtag ctcttgatcc ggcaaacaaa ccaccgctgg tagcggtggt ttttttgttt
     4681 gcaagcagca gattacgcgc agaaaaaaag gatctcaaga agatcctttg atcttttcta
     4741 cggggtctga cgctcagtgg aacgaaaact cacgttaagg gattttggtc atgagattat
     4801 caaaaaggat cttcacctag atccttttaa attaaaaatg aagttttaaa tcaatctaaa
     4861 gtatatatga gtaaacttgg tctgacagtt accaatgctt aatcagtgag gcacctatct
     4921 cagcgatctg tctatttcgt tcatccatag ttgcctgact ccccgtcgtg tagataacta
     4981 cgatacggga gggcttacca tctggcccca gtgctgcaat gataccgcga gacccacgct
     5041 caccggctcc agatttatca gcaataaacc agccagccgg aagggccgag cgcagaagtg
     5101 gtcctgcaac tttatccgcc tccatccagt ctattaattg ttgccgggaa gctagagtaa
     5161 gtagttcgcc agttaatagt ttgcgcaacg ttgttgccat tgctacaggc atcgtggtgt
     5221 cacgctcgtc gtttggtatg gcttcattca gctccggttc ccaacgatca aggcgagtta
     5281 catgatcccc catgttgtgc aaaaaagcgg ttagctcctt cggtcctccg atcgttgtca
     5341 gaagtaagtt ggccgcagtg ttatcactca tggttatggc agcactgcat aattctctta
     5401 ctgtcatgcc atccgtaaga tgcttttctg tgactggtga gtactcaacc aagtcattct
     5461 gagaatagtg tatgcggcga ccgagttgct cttgcccggc gtcaatacgg gataataccg
     5521 cgccacatag cagaacttta aaagtgctca tcattggaaa acgttcttcg gggcgaaaac
     5581 tctcaaggat cttaccgctg ttgagatcca gttcgatgta acccactcgt gcacccaact
     5641 gatcttcagc atcttttact ttcaccagcg tttctgggtg agcaaaaaca ggaaggcaaa
     5701 atgccgcaaa aaagggaata agggcgacac ggaaatgttg aatactcata ctcttccttt
     5761 ttcaatatta ttgaagcatt tatcagggtt attgtctcat gagcggatac atatttgaat
     5821 gtatttagaa aaataaacaa ataggggttc cgcgcacatt tccccgaaaa gtgccacctg
     5881 acgtc
//
